>Addgene plasmid #148961 | pT7-V5-SBP-C1-HsGIGYF1_AI | addgene full sequence | sequence record 489477 | Addgene NGS Result
TAGTTATTAATAGTAATCAATTACGGGGTCATTAGTTCATAGCCCATATATGGAGTTCCGCGTTACATAA
CTTACGGTAAATGGCCCGCCTGGCTGACCGCCCAACGACCCCCGCCCATTGACGTCAATAATGACGTATG
TTCCCATAGTAACGCCAATAGGGACTTTCCATTGACGTCAATGGGTGGAGTATTTACGGTAAACTGCCCA
CTTGGCAGTACATCAAGTGTATCATATGCCAAGTACGCCCCCTATTGACGTCAATGACGGTAAATGGCCC
GCCTGGCATTATGCCCAGTACATGACCTTATGGGACTTTCCTACTTGGCAGTACATCTACGTATTAGTCA
TCGCTATTACCATGGTGATGCGGTTTTGGCAGTACATCAATGGGCGTGGATAGCGGTTTGACTCACGGGG
ATTTCCAAGTCTCCACCCCATTGACGTCAATGGGAGTTTGTTTTGGCACCAAAATCAACGGGACTTTCCA
AAATGTCGTAACAACTCCGCCCCATTGACGCAAATGGGCGGTAGGCGTGTACGGTGGGAGGTCTATATAA
GCAGAGCTCTCTGGCTAACTAGAGAACCCACTGCTTACTGGCTTATCGAAATTAATACGACTCACTATAG
GGAGACCCAAGCTCTAGCGCTACCGGTCGCCACCATGGGTAAGCCTATCCCTAACCCTCTCCTCGGTCTC
GATTCTACGCCCGGAAGCGGTAGCGGTACGATGGACGAGAAGACCACCGGCTGGGGGGGCGGCCACGTGG
TGGAGGGCCTGGCCGGCGAGCTGGAGCAGCTGCGGGCCAGGCTGGAGCACCACCCTCAGGGCCAGCGGGA
GCCCAGATCTCGAGCTATGGCAGCAGAGACACTCAACTTTGGGCCTGAGTGGCTCAGGGCCCTGTCCGGG
GGCGGCAGCGTGGCCTCCCCACCCCCGTCCCCTGCCATGCCCAAATACAAGCTGGCTGACTACCGTTATG
GGCGAGAGGAAATGCTGGCTCTCTACGTCAAGGAGAACAAGGTCCCGGAAGAGCTGCAGGACAAGGAGTT
CGCCGCGGTGCTGCAGGACGAGCCACTGCAGCCCCTGGCTCTGGAGCCGCTGACTGAGGAGGAACAGAGA
AACTTCTCCCTGTCAGTGAACAGCGTGGCTGTGCTGAGGCTGATGGGGAAAGGGGCTGGCCCCCCCCTGG
CTGGCACCTCCCGAGGCAGGGGCAGCACGCGGAGCCGAGGCCGCGGCCGTGGTGACAGCTGCTTTTACCA
AAGAAGCATCGAAGAAGGCGATGGGGCCTTTGGACGAAGCCCCCGGGAAATCCAGCGCAGCCAGAGCTGG
GATGACAGAGGCGAGAGGCGGTTTGAGAAGTCAGCAAGGCGGGATGGAGCACGATGTGGCTTTGAGGAGG
GAGGGGCTGGCCCAAGGAAGGAGCACGCCCGCTCAGACAGCGAGAACTGGCGCTCCCTACGGGAGGAACA
GGAGGAGGAGGAGGAGGGCAGCTGGAGGCTCGGAGCAGGGCCCCGGCGAGACGGCGACCGCTGGCGCTCC
GCCAGCCCTGATGGTGGTCCCCGCTCTGCTGGCTGGCGGGAACATGGGGAACGGCGGCGCAAGTTTGAAT
TTGATTTGCGAGGGGATCGAGGAGGGTGTGGTGAAGAGGAGGGGCGGGGAGGGGGAGGCAGCTCTCACCT
GCGGCGGTGCCGAGCGCCTGAAGGCTTTGAGGAGGACAAGGATGGGCTCCCAGAGTGGTGCCTGGACGAT
GAGGATGAAGAAATGGGCACCTTTGATGCCTCTGGGGCCTTCTTGCCTCTCAAGAAGGGCCCCAAGGAGC
CCATTCCTGAGGAGCAGGAGCTGGACTTCCAAGGGTTGGAGGAGGAGGAGGAACCTTCCGAAGGGCTAGA
GGAGGAAGGGCCTGAGGCAGGTGGGAAAGAGCTGACCCCACTGCCTCCTCAGGAGGAGAAGTCCAGCTCC
CCATCCCCACTGCCCACCCTGGGCCCACTCTGGGGGACAAACGGGGATGGGGACGAAACTGCAGAGAAAG
AGCCCCCAGCGGCCGAAGATGATATTCGGGGGATCCAGCTGAGTCCCGGGGTGGGCTCCTCTGCTGGCCC
ACCCGGAGATCTGGAGGATGATGAAGGCTTGAAGCACCTGCAGCAGGAGGCGGAGAAGCTGGTGGCCTCC
CTGCAGGACAGCTCCTTGGAGGAGGAGCAGTTCACGGCTGCCATGCAGACCCAGGGCCTGCGCCACTCTG
CAGCCGCCACTGCCCTCCCGCTCAGCCATGGGGCTGCCCGGAAGTGGTTCTACAAGGACCCACAGGGCGA
GATCCAAGGCCCCTTCACGACACAGGAGATGGCAGAGTGGTTCCAGGCCGGCTACTTTTCCATGTCACTG
CTGGTGAAGCGGGGCTGCGATGAGGGCTTCCAGCCGCTGGGCGAGGTGATCAAGATGTGGGGCCGCGTGC
CCTTTGCCCCAGGGCCCTCACCTCCCCCACTGCTGGGAAACATGGACCAGGAGCGGCTGAAGAAGCAACA
GGAGCTGGCCGCGGCGGCCTTGTACCAGCAGCTGCAGCACCAGCAGTTTCTCCAGCTGGTCAGCAGCCGC
CAGCTCCCACAGTGCGCGCTCCGAGAAAAGGCAGCTCTGGGGGACCTGACACCGCCACCACCGCCGCCGC
CACAGCAGCAGCAGCAGCAGCTCACGGCATTCCTGCAGCAGCTCCAGGCGCTCAAACCCCCCAGAGGCGG
GGACCAGAACCTGCTCCCGACGATGAGCCGGTCCTTGTCGGTGCCAGATTCGGGCCGCCTCTGGGACGTA
CATACCTCAGCCTCATCACAGTCAGGTGGTGAGGCCAGTCTTTGGGACATACCAATTAACTCTTCGACTC
AGGGTCCAATTCTAGAACAACTCCAGCTGCAACATAAATTCCAGGAGCGCAGAGAAGTGGAGCTCAGGGC
GAAGCGGGAGGAAGAGGAACGCAAGCGTCGAGAGGAGAAGCGCCGCCAGCAGCAGCAGGAGGAGCAGAAG
CGGCGGCAGGAGGAGGAAGAGCTGTTTCGGCGCAAGCACGTGCGGCAGCAGGAGCTATTGCTGAAGTTGC
TACAGCAGCAGCAGGCGGTCCCTGTGCCCCCCGCACCCAGCTCCCCGCCCCCACTCTGGGCTGGCCTGGC
CAAGCAGGGGCTGTCCATGAAGACGCTCCTGGAGTTGCAGCTGGAGGGCGAGCGGCAGCTGCACAAACAG
CCCCCACCTCGGGAGCCAGCTCGGGCCCAGGCCCCCAACCACCGAGTGCAGCTTGGGGGCCTGGGCACTG
CCCCCCTGAACCAGTGGGTGTCTGAGGCTGGGCCACTGTGGGGCGGGCCAGACAAGAGTGGGGGCGGCAG
CAGCGGCCTGGGGCTCTGGGAGGACACCCCCAAGAGCGGCGGGAGCCTGGTCCGTGGCCTCGGCCTGAAG
AACAGCCGGAGCAGCCCATCTCTCAGTGACTCATACAGCCACCTATCGGGTCGGCCCATTCGCAAAAAGA
CGGAGGAAGAAGAGAAGCTGCTGAAGCTGCTGCAGGGCATTCCCAGGCCCCAGGACGGCTTCACCCAGTG
GTGCGAGCAGATGCTGCACACGCTGAGCGCCACGGGCAGCCTGGACGTGCCCATGGCTGTAGCGATCCTC
AAGGAGGTGGAATCCCCCTATGATGTCCACGATTATATCCGTTCCTGCCTGGGGGACACGCTGGAAGCCA
AAGAATTTGCCAAACAATTCCTGGAGCGGAGGGCCAAGCAGAAAGCCAGCCAGCAGCGGCAGCAGCAGCA
GGAGGCATGGCTGAGCAGCGCCTCGCTGCAGACGGCCTTCCAGGCCAACCACAGCACCAAACTCGGCCCC
GGGGAGGGCAGCAAGGCCAAGAGGCGGGCACTGATGCTGCACTCAGACCCCAGCATCCTGGGGTACTCCC
TGCACGGATCTTCTGGTGAGATCGAGAGCGTGGATGACTACTGAGAATTCTGCAGTCGACGGTACCGCGG
GCCCGGGATCCACCGGATCTAGATAACTGATCATAATCAGCCATACCACATTTGTAGAGGTTTTACTTGC
TTTAAAAAACCTCCCACACCTCCCCCTGAACCTGAAACATAAAATGAATGCAATTGTTGTTGTTAACTTG
TTTATTGCAGCTTATAATGGTTACAAATAAAGCAATAGCATCACAAATTTCACAAATAAAGCATTTTTTT
CACTGCATTCTAGTTGTGGTTTGTCCAAACTCATCAATGTATCTTAACGCGTAAATTGTAAGCGTTAATA
TTTTGTTAAAATTCGCGTTAAATTTTTGTTAAATCAGCTCATTTTTTAACCAATAGGCCGAAATCGGCAA
AATCCCTTATAAATCAAAAGAATAGACCGAGATAGGGT
[37 nt withheld, positions 4379-4415]
AAAGAACGTGGACTCCAACGTCAAAGG
[49 nt withheld, positions 4443-4491]
T
[91 nt withheld, positions 4493-4583]
G
[124 nt withheld, positions 4585-4708]
CAGGTGGCACTTTTCGGGGAAATGTGCGCGGAACCCCTATTTGTTTATTTTTCTAAATACATTCAAATAT
GTATCCGCTCATGAGACAATAACCCTGATAAATGCTTCAATAATATTGAAAAAGGAAGAGTCCTGAGGCG
GAAAGAACCAGCTGTGGAATGTGTGTCAGTTAGGGTGTGGAAAGTCCCCAGGCTCCCCAGCAGGCAGAAG
TATGCAAAGCATGCATCTCAATTAGTCAGCAACCAGGTGTGGAAAGTCCCCAGGCTCCCCAGCAGGCAGA
AGTATGCAAAGCATGCATCTCAATTAGTCAGCAACCATAGTCCCGCCCCTAACTCCGCCCATCCCGCCCC
TAACTCCGCCCAGTTCCGCCCATTCTCCGCCCCATGGCTGACTAATTTTTTTTATTTATGCAGAGGCCGA
GGCCGCCTCGGCCTCTGAGCTATTCCAGAAGTAGTGAGGAGGCTTTTTTGGAGGCCTAGGCTTTTGCAAA
GATCGATCAAGAGACAGGATGAGGATCGTTTCGCATGATTGAACAAGATGGATTGCACGCAGGTTCTCCG
GCCGCTTGGGTGGAGAGGCTATTCGGCTATGACTGGGCACAACAGACAATCGGCTGCTCTGATGCCGCCG
TGTTCCGGCTGTCAGCGCAGGGGCGCCCGGTTCTTTTTGTCAAGACCGACCTGTCCGGTGCCCTGAATGA
ACTGCAAGACGAGGCAGCGCGGCTATCGTGGCTGGCCACGACGGGCGTTCCTTGCGCAGCTGTGCTCGAC
GTTGTCACTGAAGCGGGAAGGGACTGGCTGCTATTGGGCGAAGTGCCGGGGCAGGATCTCCTGTCATCTC
ACCTTGCTCCTGCCGAGAAAGTATCCATCATGGCTGATGCAATGCGGCGGCTGCATACGCTTGATCCGGC
TACCTGCCCATTCGACCACCAAGCGAAACATCGCATCGAGCGAGCACGTACTCGGATGGAAGCCGGTCTT
GTCGATCAGGATGATCTGGACGAAGAGCATCAGGGGCTCGCGCCAGCCGAACTGTTCGCCAGGCTCAAGG
CGAGCATGCCCGACGGCGAGGATCTCGTCGTGACCCATGGCGATGCCTGCTTGCCGAATATCATGGTGGA
AAATGGCCGCTTTTCTGGATTCATCGACTGTGGCCGGCTGGGTGTGGCGGACCGCTATCAGGACATAGCG
TTGGCTACCCGTGATATTGCTGAAGAGCTTGGCGGCGAATGGGCTGACCGCTTCCTCGTGCTTTACGGTA
TCGCCGCTCCCGATTCGCAGCGCATCGCCTTCTATCGCCTTCTTGACGAGTTCTTCTGAGCGGGACTCTG
GGGTTCGAAATGACCGACCAAGCGACGCCCAACCTGCCATCACGAGATTTCGATTCCACCGCCGCCTTCT
ATGAAAGGTTGGGCTTCGGAATCGTTTTCCGGGACGCCGGCTGGATGATCCTCCAGCGCGGGGATCTCAT
GCTGGAGTTCTTCGCCCACCCTAGGGGGAGGCTAACTGAAACACGGAAGGAGACAATACCGGAAGGAACC
CGCGCTATGACGGCAATAAAAAGACAGAATAAAACGCACGGTGTTGGGTCGTTTGTTCATAAACGCGGGG
TTCGGTCCCAGGGCTGGCACTCTGTCGATACCCCACCGAGACCCCATTGGGGCCAATACGCCCGCGTTTC
TTCCTTTTCCCCACCCCACCCCCCAAGTTCGGGTGAAGGCCCAGGGCTCGCAGCCAACGTCGGGGCGGCA
GGCCCTGCCATAGCCTCAGGTTACTCATATATACTTTAGATTGATTTAAAACTTCATTTTTAATTTAAAA
GGATCTAGGTGAAGATCCTTTTTGATAATCTCATGACCAAAATCCCTTAACGTGAGTTTTCGTTCCACTG
AGCGTCAGACCCCGTAGAAAAGATCAAAGGATCTTCTTGAGATCCTTTTTTTCTGCGCGTAATCTGCTGC
TTGCAAACAAAAAAACCACCGCTACCAGCGGTGGTTTGTTTGCCGGATCAAGAGCTACCAACTCTTTTTC
CGAAGGTAACTGGCTTCAGCAGAGCGCAGATACCAAATACTGTTCTTCTAGTGTAGCCGTAGTTAGGCCA
CCACTTCAAGAACTCTGTAGCACCGCCTACATACCTCGCTCTGCTAATCCTGTTACCAGTGGCTGCTGCC
AGTGGCGATAAGTCGTGTCTTACCGGGTTGGACTCAAGACGATAGTTACCGGATAAGGCGCAGCGGTCGG
GCTGAACGGGGGGTTCGTGCACACAGCCCAGCTTGGAGCGAACGACCTACACCGAACTGAGATACCTACA
GCGTGAGCTATGAGAAAGCGCCACGCTTCCCGAAGGGAGAAAGGCGGACAGGTATCCGGTAAGCGGCAGG
GTCGGAACAGGAGAGCGCACGAGGGAGCTTCCAGGGGGAAACGCCTGGTATCTTTATAGTCCTGTCGGGT
TTCGCCACCTCTGACTTGAGCGTCGATTTTTGTGATGCTCGTCAGGGGGGCGGAGCCTATGGAAAAACGC
CAGCAACGCGGCCTTTTTACGGTTCCTGGCCTTTTGCTGGCCTTTTGCTCACATGTTCTTTCCTGCGTTA
TCCCCTGATTCTGTGGATAACCGTATTACCGCCATGCAT
Features (pLannotate 1.2.2; 18 found; start..end, strand, type, name):
     61..364     +  enhancer       CMV enhancer: human cytomegalovirus immediate early enhancer
    365..568     +  promoter       CMV promoter: human cytomegalovirus (CMV) immediate early promoter
    564..597     +  LTR            5' LTR (truncated) (fragment): truncated 5' long terminal repeat (LTR) from HIV-1
    613..631     +  promoter       T7 promoter: promoter for bacteriophage T7 RNA polymerase
    668..709     +  CDS            V5 tag: epitope tag from simian virus 5
    731..844     +  CDS            SBP: streptavidin-binding peptide selected from a peptide library; binds streptavidin with nanomolar affinity (Keefe et al., 2001)
    857..3961    +  CDS            GIGYF1: GGYF1_HUMAN - Also known as CDS2, PERQ1. Experimental evidence at protein level: Swiss-Prot protein existence level 1. May act cooperatively with GRB10 to regulate tyrosine kinase receptor signaling. May increase IGF1 receptor phosphorylation under IGF1 stimulation as well as phosphorylation of IRS1 and SHC1 (By similarity). From Homo sapiens (Human).
   3965..4001    +  misc_feature   MCS (fragment): multiple cloning site
   4018..4102    +  CDS            large T antigen (fragment): large T antigen from SV40 (simian virus 40)
   4125..4246    +  polyA_signal   SV40 poly(A) signal: SV40 polyadenylation signal
   4280..4708    -  rep_origin     f1 ori (sequence partly withheld): f1 bacteriophage origin of replication; arrow indicates direction of (+) strand synthesis
   4735..4839    +  promoter       AmpR promoter: bla
   4841..5198    +  promoter       SV40 promoter: SV40 enhancer and early promoter
   5233..6027    +  CDS            NeoR/KanR: aminoglycoside phosphotransferase from Tn5; aph(3')-II (or nptII); confers resistance to neomycin, kanamycin, and G418 (Geneticin®)
   6048..6200    +  CDS            ble (fragment): BLE_KLEPN - Experimental evidence at protein level: Swiss-Prot protein existence level 1. Binding protein with a strong affinity to the bleomycin family of antibiotics. Binds to CL990; an antimitotic-antibiotic compound. From Klebsiella pneumoniae.
   6259..6306    +  polyA_signal   HSV TK poly(A) signal: herpes simplex virus thymidine kinase polyadenylation signal (Cole and Stacy, 1985)
   6397..6413    -  polyA_signal   bGH poly(A) signal (fragment): bovine growth hormone polyadenylation signal
   6635..7223    +  rep_origin     ori: high-copy-number ColE1/pMB1/pBR322/pUC origin of replication
