>Addgene plasmid #148961 | pT7-V5-SBP-C1-HsGIGYF1_AI | analyzer sequence | sequence record 291409
TAGTTATTAATAGTAATCAATTACGGGGTCATTAGTTCATAGCCCATATATGGAGTTCCGCGTTACATAA
CTTACGGTAAATGGCCCGCCTGGCTGACCGCCCAACGACCCCCGCCCATTGACGTCAATAATGACGTATG
TTCCCATAGTAACGCCAATAGGGACTTTCCATTGACGTCAATGGGTGGAGTATTTACGGTAAACTGCCCA
CTTGGCAGTACATCAAGTGTATCATATGCCAAGTACGCCCCCTATTGACGTCAATGACGGTAAATGGCCC
GCCTGGCATTATGCCCAGTACATGACCTTATGGGACTTTCCTACTTGGCAGTACATCTACGTATTAGTCA
TCGCTATTACCATGGTGATGCGGTTTTGGCAGTACATCAATGGGCGTGGATAGCGGTTTGACTCACGGGG
ATTTCCAAGTCTCCACCCCATTGACGTCAATGGGAGTTTGTTTTGGCACCAAAATCAACGGGACTTTCCA
AAATGTCGTAACAACTCCGCCCCATTGACGCAAATGGGCGGTAGGCGTGTACGGTGGGAGGTCTATATAA
GCAGAGCTCTCTGGCTAACTAGAGAACCCACTGCTTACTGGCTTATCGAAATTAATACGACTCACTATAG
GGAGACCCAAGCTCTAGCGCTACCGGTCGCCACCATGGGTAAGCCTATCCCTAACCCTCTCCTCGGTCTC
GATTCTACGCCCGGAAGCGGTAGCGGTACGATGGACGAGAAGACCACCGGCTGGGGGGGCGGCCACGTGG
TGGAGGGCCTGGCCGGCGAGCTGGAGCAGCTGCGGGCCAGGCTGGAGCACCACCCTCAGGGCCAGCGGGA
GCCCAGATCTCGAGCTATGGCAGCAGAGACACTCAACTTTGGGCCTGAGTGGCTCAGGGCCCTGTCCGGG
GGCGGCAGCGTGGCCTCCCCACCCCCGTCCCCTGCCATGCCCAAATACAAGCTGGCTGACTACCGTTATG
GGCGAGAGGAAATGCTGGCTCTCTACGTCAAGGAGAACAAGGTCCCGGAAGAGCTGCAGGACAAGGAGTT
CGCCGCGGTGCTGCAGGACGAGCCACTGCAGCCCCTGGCTCTGGAGCCGCTGACTGAGGAGGAACAGAGA
AACTTCTCCCTGTCAGTGAACAGCGTGGCTGTGCTGAGGCTGATGGGGAAAGGGGCTGGCCCCCCCCTGG
CTGGCACCTCCCGAGGCAGGGGCAGCACGCGGAGCCGAGGCCGCGGCCGTGGTGACAGCTGCTTTTACCA
AAGAAGCATCGAAGAAGGCGATGGGGCCTTTGGACGAAGCCCCCGGGAAATCCAGCGCAGCCAGAGCTGG
GATGACAGAGGCGAGAGGCGGTTTGAGAAGTCAGCAAGGCGGGATGGAGCACGATGTGGCTTTGAGGAGG
GAGGGGCTGGCCCAAGGAAGGAGCACGCCCGCTCAGACAGCGAGAACTGGCGCTCCCTACGGGAGGAACA
GGAGGAGGAGGAGGAGGGCAGCTGGAGGCTCGGAGCAGGGCCCCGGCGAGACGGCGACCGCTGGCGCTCC
GCCAGCCCTGATGGTGGTCCCCGCTCTGCTGGCTGGCGGGAACATGGGGAACGGCGGCGCAAGTTTGAAT
TTGATTTGCGAGGGGATCGAGGAGGGTGTGGTGAAGAGGAGGGGCGGGGAGGGGGAGGCAGCTCTCACCT
GCGGCGGTGCCGAGCGCCTGAAGGCTTTGAGGAGGACAAGGATGGGCTCCCAGAGTGGTGCCTGGACGAT
GAGGATGAAGAAATGGGCACCTTTGATGCCTCTGGGGCCTTCTTGCCTCTCAAGAAGGGCCCCAAGGAGC
CCATTCCTGAGGAGCAGGAGCTGGACTTCCAAGGGTTGGAGGAGGAGGAGGAACCTTCCGAAGGGCTAGA
GGAGGAAGGGCCTGAGGCAGGTGGGAAAGAGCTGACCCCACTGCCTCCTCAGGAGGAGAAGTCCAGCTCC
CCATCCCCACTGCCCACCCTGGGCCCACTCTGGGGGACAAACGGGGATGGGGACGAAACTGCAGAGAAAG
AGCCCCCAGCGGCCGAAGATGATATTCGGGGGATCCAGCTGAGTCCCGGGGTGGGCTCCTCTGCTGGCCC
ACCCGGAGATCTGGAGGATGATGAAGGCTTGAAGCACCTGCAGCAGGAGGCGGAGAAGCTGGTGGCCTCC
CTGCAGGACAGCTCCTTGGAGGAGGAGCAGTTCACGGCTGCCATGCAGACCCAGGGCCTGCGCCACTCTG
CAGCCGCCACTGCCCTCCCGCTCAGCCATGGGGCTGCCCGGAAGTGGTTCTACAAGGACCCACAGGGCGA
GATCCAAGGCCCCTTCACGACACAGGAGATGGCAGAGTGGTTCCAGGCCGGCTACTTTTCCATGTCACTG
CTGGTGAAGCGGGGCTGCGATGAGGGCTTCCAGCCGCTGGGCGAGGTGATCAAGATGTGGGGCCGCGTGC
CCTTTGCCCCAGGGCCCTCACCTCCCCCACTGCTGGGAAACATGGACCAGGAGCGGCTGAAGAAGCAACA
GGAGCTGGCCGCGGCGGCCTTGTACCAGCAGCTGCAGCACCAGCAGTTTCTCCAGCTGGTCAGCAGCCGC
CAGCTCCCACAGTGCGCGCTCCGAGAAAAGGCAGCTCTGGGGGACCTGACACCGCCACCACCGCCGCCGC
CACAGCAGCAGCAGCAGCAGCTCACGGCATTCCTGCAGCAGCTCCAGGCGCTCAAACCCCCCAGAGGCGG
GGACCAGAACCTGCTCCCGACGATGAGCCGGTCCTTGTCGGTGCCAGATTCGGGCCGCCTCTGGGACGTA
CATACCTCAGCCTCATCACAGTCAGGTGGTGAGGCCAGTCTTTGGGACATACCAATTAACTCTTCGACTC
AGGGTCCAATTCTAGAACAACTCCAGCTGCAACATAAATTCCAGGAGCGCAGAGAAGTGGAGCTCAGGGC
GAAGCGGGAGGAAGAGGAACGCAAGCGTCGAGAGGAGAAGCGCCGCCAGCAGCAGCAGGAGGAGCAGAAG
CGGCGGCAGGAGGAGGAAGAGCTGTTTCGGCGCAAGCACGTGCGGCAGCAGGAGCTATTGCTGAAGTTGC
TACAGCAGCAGCAGGCGGTCCCTGTGCCCCCCGCACCCAGCTCCCCGCCCCCACTCTGGGCTGGCCTGGC
CAAGCAGGGGCTGTCCATGAAGACGCTCCTGGAGTTGCAGCTGGAGGGCGAGCGGCAGCTGCACAAACAG
CCCCCACCTCGGGAGCCAGCTCGGGCCCAGGCCCCCAACCACCGAGTGCAGCTTGGGGGCCTGGGCACTG
CCCCCCTGAACCAGTGGGTGTCTGAGGCTGGGCCACTGTGGGGCGGGCCAGACAAGAGTGGGGGCGGCAG
CAGCGGCCTGGGGCTCTGGGAGGACACCCCCAAGAGCGGCGGGAGCCTGGTCCGTGGCCTCGGCCTGAAG
AACAGCCGGAGCAGCCCATCTCTCAGTGACTCATACAGCCACCTATCGGGTCGGCCCATTCGCAAAAAGA
CGGAGGAAGAAGAGAAGCTGCTGAAGCTGCTGCAGGGCATTCCCAGGCCCCAGGACGGCTTCACCCAGTG
GTGCGAGCAGATGCTGCACACGCTGAGCGCCACGGGCAGCCTGGACGTGCCCATGGCTGTAGCGATCCTC
AAGGAGGTGGAATCCCCCTATGATGTCCACGATTATATCCGTTCCTGCCTGGGGGACACGCTGGAAGCCA
AAGAATTTGCCAAACAATTCCTGGAGCGGAGGGCCAAGCAGAAAGCCAGCCAGCAGCGGCAGCAGCAGCA
GGAGGCATGGCTGAGCAGCGCCTCGCTGCAGACGGCCTTCCAGGCCAACCACAGCACCAAACTCGGCCCC
GGGGAGGGCAGCAAGGCCAAGAGGCGGGCACTGATGCTGCACTCAGACCCCAGCATCCTGGGGTACTCCC
TGCACGGATCTTCTGGTGAGATCGAGAGCGTGGATGACTACTGAGGTACCGCGGGCCCGGGATCCACCGG
ATCTAGATAACTGATCATAATCAGCCATACCACATTTGTAGAGGTTTTACTTGCTTTAAAAAACCTCCCA
CACCTCCCCCTGAACCTGAAACATAAAATGAATGCAATTGTTGTTGTTAACTTGTTTATTGCAGCTTATA
ATGGTTACAAATAAAGCAATAGCATCACAAATTTCACAAATAAAGCATTTTTTTCACTGCATTCTAGTTG
TGGTTTGTCCAAACTCATCAATGTATCTTAACGCGTAAATTGTAAGCGTTAATATTTTGTTAAAATTCGC
GTTAAATTTTTGTTAAATCAGCTCATTTTTTAACCAATAGGCCGAAATCGGCAAAATCCCTTATAAATCA
AAAGAATAGACCGAGATAGGGT
[37 nt withheld, positions 4363-4399]
AAAGAACGTGGACTCCAACGTCAAAGG
[49 nt withheld, positions 4427-4475]
T
[91 nt withheld, positions 4477-4567]
G
[124 nt withheld, positions 4569-4692]
CAGGTGGCACTTTTCGGGGAAATGTGCGCGGAACCCCTATTTGTTTATTTTTCTAAATACATTCAAATAT
GTATCCGCTCATGAGACAATAACCCTGATAAATGCTTCAATAATATTGAAAAAGGAAGAGTCCTGAGGCG
GAAAGAACCAGCTGTGGAATGTGTGTCAGTTAGGGTGTGGAAAGTCCCCAGGCTCCCCAGCAGGCAGAAG
TATGCAAAGCATGCATCTCAATTAGTCAGCAACCAGGTGTGGAAAGTCCCCAGGCTCCCCAGCAGGCAGA
AGTATGCAAAGCATGCATCTCAATTAGTCAGCAACCATAGTCCCGCCCCTAACTCCGCCCATCCCGCCCC
TAACTCCGCCCAGTTCCGCCCATTCTCCGCCCCATGGCTGACTAATTTTTTTTATTTATGCAGAGGCCGA
GGCCGCCTCGGCCTCTGAGCTATTCCAGAAGTAGTGAGGAGGCTTTTTTGGAGGCCTAGGCTTTTGCAAA
GATCGATCAAGAGACAGGATGAGGATCGTTTCGCATGATTGAACAAGATGGATTGCACGCAGGTTCTCCG
GCCGCTTGGGTGGAGAGGCTATTCGGCTATGACTGGGCACAACAGACAATCGGCTGCTCTGATGCCGCCG
TGTTCCGGCTGTCAGCGCAGGGGCGCCCGGTTCTTTTTGTCAAGACCGACCTGTCCGGTGCCCTGAATGA
ACTGCAAGACGAGGCAGCGCGGCTATCGTGGCTGGCCACGACGGGCGTTCCTTGCGCAGCTGTGCTCGAC
GTTGTCACTGAAGCGGGAAGGGACTGGCTGCTATTGGGCGAAGTGCCGGGGCAGGATCTCCTGTCATCTC
ACCTTGCTCCTGCCGAGAAAGTATCCATCATGGCTGATGCAATGCGGCGGCTGCATACGCTTGATCCGGC
TACCTGCCCATTCGACCACCAAGCGAAACATCGCATCGAGCGAGCACGTACTCGGATGGAAGCCGGTCTT
GTCGATCAGGATGATCTGGACGAAGAGCATCAGGGGCTCGCGCCAGCCGAACTGTTCGCCAGGCTCAAGG
CGAGCATGCCCGACGGCGAGGATCTCGTCGTGACCCATGGCGATGCCTGCTTGCCGAATATCATGGTGGA
AAATGGCCGCTTTTCTGGATTCATCGACTGTGGCCGGCTGGGTGTGGCGGACCGCTATCAGGACATAGCG
TTGGCTACCCGTGATATTGCTGAAGAGCTTGGCGGCGAATGGGCTGACCGCTTCCTCGTGCTTTACGGTA
TCGCCGCTCCCGATTCGCAGCGCATCGCCTTCTATCGCCTTCTTGACGAGTTCTTCTGAGCGGGACTCTG
GGGTTCGAAATGACCGACCAAGCGACGCCCAACCTGCCATCACGAGATTTCGATTCCACCGCCGCCTTCT
ATGAAAGGTTGGGCTTCGGAATCGTTTTCCGGGACGCCGGCTGGATGATCCTCCAGCGCGGGGATCTCAT
GCTGGAGTTCTTCGCCCACCCTAGGGGGAGGCTAACTGAAACACGGAAGGAGACAATACCGGAAGGAACC
CGCGCTATGACGGCAATAAAAAGACAGAATAAAACGCACGGTGTTGGGTCGTTTGTTCATAAACGCGGGG
TTCGGTCCCAGGGCTGGCACTCTGTCGATACCCCACCGAGACCCCATTGGGGCCAATACGCCCGCGTTTC
TTCCTTTTCCCCACCCCACCCCCCAAGTTCGGGTGAAGGCCCAGGGCTCGCAGCCAACGTCGGGGCGGCA
GGCCCTGCCATAGCCTCAGGTTACTCATATATACTTTAGATTGATTTAAAACTTCATTTTTAATTTAAAA
GGATCTAGGTGAAGATCCTTTTTGATAATCTCATGACCAAAATCCCTTAACGTGAGTTTTCGTTCCACTG
AGCGTCAGACCCCGTAGAAAAGATCAAAGGATCTTCTTGAGATCCTTTTTTTCTGCGCGTAATCTGCTGC
TTGCAAACAAAAAAACCACCGCTACCAGCGGTGGTTTGTTTGCCGGATCAAGAGCTACCAACTCTTTTTC
CGAAGGTAACTGGCTTCAGCAGAGCGCAGATACCAAATACTGTCCTTCTAGTGTAGCCGTAGTTAGGCCA
CCACTTCAAGAACTCTGTAGCACCGCCTACATACCTCGCTCTGCTAATCCTGTTACCAGTGGCTGCTGCC
AGTGGCGATAAGTCGTGTCTTACCGGGTTGGACTCAAGACGATAGTTACCGGATAAGGCGCAGCGGTCGG
GCTGAACGGGGGGTTCGTGCACACAGCCCAGCTTGGAGCGAACGACCTACACCGAACTGAGATACCTACA
GCGTGAGCTATGAGAAAGCGCCACGCTTCCCGAAGGGAGAAAGGCGGACAGGTATCCGGTAAGCGGCAGG
GTCGGAACAGGAGAGCGCACGAGGGAGCTTCCAGGGGGAAACGCCTGGTATCTTTATAGTCCTGTCGGGT
TTCGCCACCTCTGACTTGAGCGTCGATTTTTGTGATGCTCGTCAGGGGGGCGGAGCCTATGGAAAAACGC
CAGCAACGCGGCCTTTTTACGGTTCCTGGCCTTTTGCTGGCCTTTTGCTCACATGTTCTTTCCTGCGTTA
TCCCCTGATTCTGTGGATAACCGTATTACCGCCATGCAT
Features (pLannotate 1.2.2; 18 found; start..end, strand, type, name):
     61..364     +  enhancer       CMV enhancer: human cytomegalovirus immediate early enhancer
    365..568     +  promoter       CMV promoter: human cytomegalovirus (CMV) immediate early promoter
    564..597     +  LTR            5' LTR (truncated) (fragment): truncated 5' long terminal repeat (LTR) from HIV-1
    613..631     +  promoter       T7 promoter: promoter for bacteriophage T7 RNA polymerase
    668..709     +  CDS            V5 tag: epitope tag from simian virus 5
    731..844     +  CDS            SBP: streptavidin-binding peptide selected from a peptide library; binds streptavidin with nanomolar affinity (Keefe et al., 2001)
    857..3961    +  CDS            GIGYF1: GGYF1_HUMAN - Also known as CDS2, PERQ1. Experimental evidence at protein level: Swiss-Prot protein existence level 1. May act cooperatively with GRB10 to regulate tyrosine kinase receptor signaling. May increase IGF1 receptor phosphorylation under IGF1 stimulation as well as phosphorylation of IRS1 and SHC1 (By similarity). From Homo sapiens (Human).
   3965..3990    +  misc_feature   MCS (fragment): multiple cloning site
   4002..4086    +  CDS            large T antigen (fragment): large T antigen from SV40 (simian virus 40)
   4109..4230    +  polyA_signal   SV40 poly(A) signal: SV40 polyadenylation signal
   4264..4692    -  rep_origin     f1 ori (sequence partly withheld): f1 bacteriophage origin of replication; arrow indicates direction of (+) strand synthesis
   4719..4823    +  promoter       AmpR promoter: bla
   4825..5182    +  promoter       SV40 promoter: SV40 enhancer and early promoter
   5217..6011    +  CDS            NeoR/KanR: aminoglycoside phosphotransferase from Tn5; aph(3')-II (or nptII); confers resistance to neomycin, kanamycin, and G418 (Geneticin®)
   6032..6184    +  CDS            ble (fragment): BLE_KLEPN - Experimental evidence at protein level: Swiss-Prot protein existence level 1. Binding protein with a strong affinity to the bleomycin family of antibiotics. Binds to CL990; an antimitotic-antibiotic compound. From Klebsiella pneumoniae.
   6243..6290    +  polyA_signal   HSV TK poly(A) signal: herpes simplex virus thymidine kinase polyadenylation signal (Cole and Stacy, 1985)
   6381..6397    -  polyA_signal   bGH poly(A) signal (fragment): bovine growth hormone polyadenylation signal
   6619..7207    +  rep_origin     ori: high-copy-number ColE1/pMB1/pBR322/pUC origin of replication
