[The description below was written by a language model from this plasmid's Addgene catalogue record and pLannotate feature annotations shown in this document.]
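Description:
pT7-V5-SBP-C1-HsGIGYF1_AI is a mammalian expression plasmid of about 7.3 kb that produces human GIGYF1 (also called PERQ1 or GYF1) carrying N-terminal V5 and streptavidin-binding peptide (SBP) tags. The backbone is recorded as unknown. The annotated layout is a CMV enhancer/promoter cassette followed by an SV40 poly(A) signal, an f1 origin, a dual-promoter NeoR/KanR unit and a high-copy ColE1/pUC-type origin. In bacteria the plasmid is selected with kanamycin. The aminoglycoside phosphotransferase gene sits behind both the bacterial bla (AmpR) promoter and the SV40 enhancer/early promoter and ends with an HSV TK poly(A) signal, so the same marker could also confer G418 resistance in mammalian cells.

Expression is driven by the human CMV immediate early enhancer and promoter. A T7 promoter lies between this and the coding region, which would also allow transcription by T7 RNA polymerase. The open reading frame begins with the V5 epitope, for immunodetection, and continues with SBP, which binds streptavidin with nanomolar affinity and suits pulldown of the fusion protein and its partners. The roughly 3.1 kb GIGYF1 coding sequence follows, and the depositor notes it was taken from the NCBI reference transcript or the UniProt entry. A remnant of the multiple cloning site lies downstream of the insert. The short hits to the HIV-1 LTR, SV40 large T antigen, ble and the bGH poly(A) signal are fragments, probably annotation by-products of backbone sequence rather than functional elements.

Two sequence records are annotated, one of 7,337 nt from full sequencing and one of 7,321 nt. They share the same features and differ only by a small length change around the cloning-site remnant after the insert. The meaning of the "_AI" suffix is not stated. The associated study concerns GIGYF complex assembly in 4EHP-mediated translational repression.
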