Addgene plasmid #148961: pT7-V5-SBP-C1-HsGIGYF1_AI
Purpose: Mammalian Expression of HsGIGYF1
Depositing lab: Elisa Izaurralde. Depositing organization: Max Planck Institute for Developmental Biology. Publication: Molecular basis for GIGYF-Me31B complex assembly in 4EHP-mediated translational repression. Peter D, Ruscica V, Bawankar P, Weber R, Helms S, Valkov E, Igreja C, Izaurralde E. Genes Dev. 2019 Oct 1;33(19-20):1355-1360. doi: 10.1101/gad.329219.119. Epub 2019 Aug 22. PubMed 31439631.
Backbone
  Vector backbone: Unknown
  Vector type: Mammalian Expression
Growth in bacteria
  Bacterial resistance: Kanamycin, 50 μg/mL
  Growth temperature: 37°C
  Growth strain: DH5alpha
  Copy number: High Copy
Gene/Insert
  Gene/Insert name: HsGIGYF1
  Species: H. sapiens (human)
  Entrez Gene: GIGYF1 (a.k.a. GYF1, PERQ1)
  Cloning method: Unknown
Terms and licenses: Academic/Nonprofit Terms; Industry Terms: Not Available to Industry
Depositor comments: sequence extracted from NCBI: NM_022574.4 or Uniprot.: O75420 Plasmids from this collection were made available to the research community and donated after the lab closed. Please note that the sequence provided by the depositing laboratory may be theoretical/predicted or based on Sanger sequencing results. There may be discrepancies between sequencing results obtained by Addgene and the depositor sequence. If an Addgene verified sequence is not available, please contact before placing your order to request that our lab fully sequence the plasmid.
How to cite: pT7-V5-SBP-C1-HsGIGYF1_AI was a gift from Elisa Izaurralde (Addgene plasmid # 148961 ; http://n2t.net/addgene:148961 ; RRID:Addgene_148961)
